Addgene plasmid #144226: TFORF2750
Purpose: Lentiviral vector for overexpressing transcription factor ORFs with unique 24-bp barcodes. Barcodes facilitate identification of transcription factors in pooled screens.
Depositing lab: Feng Zhang. Depositing organization: Broad Institute. Publication: A transcription factor atlas of directed differentiation. Joung J, Ma S, Tay T, Geiger-Schuller KR, Kirchgatterer PC, Verdine VK, Guo B, Arias-Garcia MA, Allen WE, Singh A, Kuksenko O, Abudayyeh OO, Gootenberg JS, Fu Z, Macrae RK, Buenrostro JD, Regev A, Zhang F. Cell. 2023 Jan 5;186(1):209-229.e26. doi: 10.1016/j.cell.2022.11.026. PubMed 36608654.
Backbone
  Vector backbone: pLX_TRC317
  Backbone manufacturer: Broad Institute Genetic Perturbation Platform
  Backbone size w/o insert (bp): 8264
  Vector type: Mammalian Expression, Lentiviral
  Selectable markers: Puromycin
Growth in bacteria
  Bacterial resistance: Ampicillin, 100 μg/mL
  Growth temperature: 37°C
  Growth strain: NEB Stable
  Copy number: High Copy
Gene/Insert
  Gene/Insert name: NKX6-1
  Species: H. sapiens (human)
  Insert size (bp): 1205
  Entrez Gene: NKX6-1 (a.k.a. NKX6.1, NKX6A)
  Promoter: EF1a
  Cloning method: Unknown
  Sequencing primers: 5′ GGGTGGAGACTGAAGTTAGGCCAG; 3′ CACATAGCGTAAAAGGAGCAACATAG
Terms and licenses: Academic/Nonprofit Terms; Industry Terms: Not Available to Industry
Depositor comments: NM_006168,ENST00000295886 . The transcription factor ORF portion of this plasmid was synthesized by Genewiz. Please test multiple small colonies in case of plasmid recombination. To make this collection available in a timely manner, a portion of this collection was not fully sequenced by Addgene. If an Addgene verified full plasmid sequence is not available, please contact us prior to placing an order to request the full sequence.
How to cite: TFORF2750 was a gift from Feng Zhang (Addgene plasmid # 144226 ; http://n2t.net/addgene:144226 ; RRID:Addgene_144226)
