[The description below was written by a language model from this plasmid's Addgene catalogue record and pLannotate feature annotations shown in this document.]
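Description:
TFORF2750 is a lentiviral mammalian expression plasmid built on the pLX_TRC317 backbone and carrying the human NKX6-1 open reading frame. It belongs to a barcoded transcription factor ORF collection. In bacteria it replicates from a high-copy ColE1/pUC-type origin and is selected with ampicillin through the β-lactamase gene. An f1 origin and remnants of a lac/lacZα cloning region flanked by T3 and T7 promoters are also present. The depositor notes that the plasmid can recombine, which is common for LTR-containing vectors.

The viral transfer cassette has a third-generation layout. An RSV promoter fused to a truncated HIV-1 5' LTR drives genomic RNA production in packaging cells. It is followed by the Ψ packaging signal with a gag fragment, the Rev response element for nuclear export, and a self-inactivating ΔU3 3' LTR, with an SV40 polyadenylation signal downstream. Within the provirus, an SV40 early promoter drives puromycin N-acetyltransferase for selection of transduced cells. A cPPT/CTS element that aids nuclear import sits between this marker and the main expression unit. The EF-1α promoter then constitutively expresses NKX6-1, a homeodomain transcription factor involved in pancreatic beta cell development and neural tube patterning. A WPRE downstream of the ORF enhances transcript stability and expression. According to the record, each ORF is paired with a unique 24-bp barcode, although the barcode is not annotated in the feature table. A short U6 promoter fragment is annotated between the ORF and the WPRE.

The construct is intended for transcription factor overexpression, individually or in pooled screens such as directed differentiation studies. In pooled formats, barcode sequencing identifies which factor each cell received.
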