Features (pLannotate 1.2.2; 31 found; start..end, strand, type, name):
     43..61      -  promoter       T3 promoter: promoter for bacteriophage T3 RNA polymerase
    106..122     -  protein_bind   lac operator: The lac repressor binds to the lac operator to inhibit transcription in E. coli. This inhibition can be relieved by adding lactose or isopropyl-β-D-thiogalactopyranoside (IPTG). lac repressor encoded by lacI
    130..160     -  promoter       lac promoter: promoter for the E. coli lac operon
    175..196     -  protein_bind   CAP binding site: CAP binding activates transcription in the presence of cAMP. E. coli catabolite activator protein
    209..301     -  CDS            lacI (fragment): lac repressor; lacI; The lac repressor binds to the lac operator to inhibit transcription in E. coli. This inhibition can be relieved by adding lactose or isopropyl-β-D-thiogalactopyranoside (IPTG).
    484..1072    -  rep_origin     ori: high-copy-number ColE1/pMB1/pBR322/pUC origin of replication
   1243..2103    -  CDS            AmpR: β-lactamase; bla; confers resistance to ampicillin, carbenicillin, and related antibiotics
   2104..2208    -  promoter       AmpR promoter: bla
   2261..2689    -  rep_origin     f1 ori (sequence partly withheld): f1 bacteriophage origin of replication; arrow indicates direction of (+) strand synthesis
   2694..2849    -  CDS            lacZα (fragment): LacZα fragment of β-galactosidase; lacZ fragment
   2857..2875    +  promoter       T7 promoter: promoter for bacteriophage T7 RNA polymerase
   2896..3031    -  rep_origin     SV40 ori: SV40 origin of replication
   3071..3192    -  polyA_signal   SV40 poly(A) signal: SV40 polyadenylation signal
   3270..3503    -  LTR            3' LTR (ΔU3): self-inactivating 3' long terminal repeat (LTR) from HIV-1
   3505..3524    -  misc_feature   cPPT/CTS (fragment): central polypurine tract and central termination sequence of HIV-1
   3575..4163    -  misc_feature   WPRE: woodchuck hepatitis virus posttranscriptional regulatory element
   4205..4258    -  promoter       U6 promoter (fragment): RNA polymerase III promoter for human U6 snRNA
   4274..5374    -  CDS            NKX6-1: NKX61_HUMAN - Also known as NKX6A. Experimental evidence at protein level: Swiss-Prot protein existence level 1. Transcription factor which binds to specific A/T-rich DNA sequences in the promoter regions of a number of genes. Involved in the development of insulin-producing beta cells in the islets of Langerhans at the secondary transition (By similarity). Together with NKX2-2 and IRX3 acts to restrict the generation of motor neurons to the appropriate region of the neural tube. Belongs to the class II proteins of neuronal progenitor factors, which are induced by SHH signals (By similarity).
   5391..6569    -  promoter       EF-1α promoter: strong constitutive promoter for human elongation factor EF-1α
   6576..6642    -  CDS            small t antigen (fragment): SV40 (simian virus 40) small t antigen
   6707..6824    -  misc_feature   cPPT/CTS: central polypurine tract and central termination sequence of HIV-1
   6873..7469    -  CDS            PuroR (fragment): puromycin N-acetyltransferase; pac from Streptomyces; confers resistance to puromycin
   7515..7650    -  rep_origin     SV40 ori: SV40 origin of replication
   7674..7745    -  promoter       SV40 promoter (fragment): SV40 enhancer and early promoter
   7746..7769    -  promoter       SV40 promoter (fragment): SV40 early promoter
   7776..7802    -  CDS            Rev (fragment): human immunodeficiency virus 1 (HIV-1) Rev protein; rev; enhances nuclear export of unspliced and incompletely spliced viral mRNAs
   8179..8412    -  misc_feature   RRE: The Rev response element (RRE) of HIV-1 allows for Rev-dependent mRNA export from the nucleus to the cytoplasm.
   8558..8921    -  CDS            HIV-1 gag (fragment): gag protein from human immunodeficiency virus 1; gag
   8905..9030    -  misc_feature   HIV-1 Ψ: packaging signal of human immunodeficiency virus type 1
   9077..9257    -  LTR            5' LTR (truncated): truncated 5' long terminal repeat (LTR) from HIV-1
   9258..15      -  promoter       RSV promoter (across the origin): Rous sarcoma virus enhancer/promoter
>Addgene plasmid #144226 | TFORF2750 | addgene full sequence | sequence record 392316 | Addgene NGS Result
TTGCATAAGACTACATTAAGCTTGCAGCTCCAGCTTTTGTTCCCTTTAGTGAGGGTTAATTGCGCGCTTG
GCGTAATCATGGTCATAGCTGTTTCCTGTGTGAAATTGTTATCCGCTCACAATTCCACACAACATACGAG
CCGGAAGCATAAAGTGTAAAGCCTGGGGTGCCTAATGAGTGAGCTAACTCACATTAATTGCGTTGCGCTC
ACTGCCCGCTTTCCAGTCGGGAAACCTGTCGTGCCAGCTGCATTAATGAATCGGCCAACGCGCGGGGAGA
GGCGGTTTGCGTATTGGGCGCTCTTCCGCTTCCTCGCTCACTGACTCGCTGCGCTCGGTCGTTCGGCTGC
GGCGAGCGGTATCAGCTCACTCAAAGGCGGTAATACGGTTATCCACAGAATCAGGGGATAACGCAGGAAA
GAACATGTGAGCAAAAGGCCAGCAAAAGGCCAGGAACCGTAAAAAGGCCGCGTTGCTGGCGTTTTTCCAT
AGGCTCCGCCCCCCTGACGAGCATCACAAAAATCGACGCTCAAGTCAGAGGTGGCGAAACCCGACAGGAC
TATAAAGATACCAGGCGTTTCCCCCTGGAAGCTCCCTCGTGCGCTCTCCTGTTCCGACCCTGCCGCTTAC
CGGATACCTGTCCGCCTTTCTCCCTTCGGGAAGCGTGGCGCTTTCTCATAGCTCACGCTGTAGGTATCTC
AGTTCGGTGTAGGTCGTTCGCTCCAAGCTGGGCTGTGTGCACGAACCCCCCGTTCAGCCCGACCGCTGCG
CCTTATCCGGTAACTATCGTCTTGAGTCCAACCCGGTAAGACACGACTTATCGCCACTGGCAGCAGCCAC
TGGTAACAGGATTAGCAGAGCGAGGTATGTAGGCGGTGCTACAGAGTTCTTGAAGTGGTGGCCTAACTAC
GGCTACACTAGAAGAACAGTATTTGGTATCTGCGCTCTGCTGAAGCCAGTTACCTTCGGAAAAAGAGTTG
GTAGCTCTTGATCCGGCAAACAAACCACCGCTGGTAGCGGTGGTTTTTTTGTTTGCAAGCAGCAGATTAC
GCGCAGAAAAAAAGGATCTCAAGAAGATCCTTTGATCTTTTCTACGGGGTCTGACGCTCAGTGGAACGAA
AACTCACGTTAAGGGATTTTGGTCATGAGATTATCAAAAAGGATCTTCACCTAGATCCTTTTAAATTAAA
AATGAAGTTTTAAATCAATCTAAAGTATATATGAGTAAACTTGGTCTGACAGTTACCAATGCTTAATCAG
TGAGGCACCTATCTCAGCGATCTGTCTATTTCGTTCATCCATAGTTGCCTGACTCCCCGTCGTGTAGATA
ACTACGATACGGGAGGGCTTACCATCTGGCCCCAGTGCTGCAATGATACCGCGAGACCCACGCTCACCGG
CTCCAGATTTATCAGCAATAAACCAGCCAGCCGGAAGGGCCGAGCGCAGAAGTGGTCCTGCAACTTTATC
CGCCTCCATCCAGTCTATTAATTGTTGCCGGGAAGCTAGAGTAAGTAGTTCGCCAGTTAATAGTTTGCGC
AACGTTGTTGCCATTGCTACAGGCATCGTGGTGTCACGCTCGTCGTTTGGTATGGCTTCATTCAGCTCCG
GTTCCCAACGATCAAGGCGAGTTACATGATCCCCCATGTTGTGCAAAAAAGCGGTTAGCTCCTTCGGTCC
TCCGATCGTTGTCAGAAGTAAGTTGGCCGCAGTGTTATCACTCATGGTTATGGCAGCACTGCATAATTCT
CTTACTGTCATGCCATCCGTAAGATGCTTTTCTGTGACTGGTGAGTACTCAACCAAGTCATTCTGAGAAT
AGTGTATGCGGCGACCGAGTTGCTCTTGCCCGGCGTCAATACGGGATAATACCGCGCCACATAGCAGAAC
TTTAAAAGTGCTCATCATTGGAAAACGTTCTTCGGGGCGAAAACTCTCAAGGATCTTACCGCTGTTGAGA
TCCAGTTCGATGTAACCCACTCGTGCACCCAACTGATCTTCAGCATCTTTTACTTTCACCAGCGTTTCTG
GGTGAGCAAAAACAGGAAGGCAAAATGCCGCAAAAAAGGGAATAAGGGCGACACGGAAATGTTGAATACT
CATACTCTTCCTTTTTCAATATTATTGAAGCATTTATCAGGGTTATTGTCTCATGAGCGGATACATATTT
GAATGTATTTAGAAAAATAAACAAATAGGGGTTCCGCGCACATTTCCCCGAAAAGTGCCACCTAAATTGT
AAGCGTTAATATTTTGTTAAAATTCGCGTTAAATTTTTGTTAAATCAGCTCATTTTTTAACCAATAGGCC
GAAATCGGCAAAATCCCTTATAAATCAAAAGAATAGACCGAGATAGGGT
[37 nt withheld, positions 2360-2396]
AAAGAACGTGGACTCCAACGTCAAAGG
[49 nt withheld, positions 2424-2472]
T
[91 nt withheld, positions 2474-2564]
G
[124 nt withheld, positions 2566-2689]
CCCATTCGCCATTCAGGCTGCGCAACTGTTGGGAAGGGCGATCGGTGCGGGCCTCTTCGCTATTACGCCA
GCTGGCGAAAGGGGGATGTGCTGCAAGGCGATTAAGTTGGGTAACGCCAGGGTTTTCCCAGTCACGACGT
TGTAAAACGACGGCCAGTGAGCGCGCGTAATACGACTCACTATAGGGCGAATTGGGTACGTCCCTAGGCC
TCCAAAAAAGCCTCCTCACTACTTCTGGAATAGCTCAGAGGCCGAGGCGGCCTCGGCCTCTGCATAAATA
AAAAAAATTAGTCAGCCATGGGGCGGAGAATGGGCGGAACTGGGCGGAGTTAGGGGCGGGATGGGCGGAG
TTAGGGGCGGGATAGCTAGAGCCAGACATGATAAGATACATTGATGAGTTTGGACAAACCACAACTAGAA
TGCAGTGAAAAAAATGCTTTATTTGTGAAATTTGTGATGCTATTGCTTTATTTGTAACCATTATAAGCTG
CAATAAACAAGTTCCTCTCACTCTCTGATATTCATTTCTTTGCAAGTTATAAATACTGAATAATAAGATG
ACATGAACTACTATACGTACTGCTAGAGATTTTCCACACTGACTAAAAGGGTCTGAGGGATCTCTAGTTA
CCAGAGTCACACAACAGACGGGCACACACTACTTGAAGCACTCAAGGCAAGCTTTATTGAGGCTTAAGCA
GTGGGTTCCCTAGTTAGCCAGAGAGCTCCCAGGCTCAGATCTGGTCTAACCAGAGAGACCCAGTACAAGC
AAAAAGCAGATCTTGTCTTCGTTGGGAGTGAATTAGCCCTTCCAGTCCCCCCTTTTCTTTTAAAAAGTGG
CTAAGATCTACAGCTGCCTTGTAAGTCATTGGTCTTAAAGTCGACGCGGGGAGGCGGCCCAAAGGGAGAT
CCGACTCGTCTGAGGGCGAAGGCGAAGACGCGGAAGAGGCCGCAGAGCCGGCAGCAGGCCGCGGGAAGGA
AGGTCCGCTGGATTGAGGGCCGAAGGGACGTAGCAGAAGGACGTCCCGCGCAGAATCCAGGTGGCAACAC
AGGCGAGCAGCCAAGGAAAGGACGATGATTTCCCCGACAACACCACGGAATTGTCAGTGCCCAACAGCCG
AGCCCCTGTCCAGCAGCGGGCAAGGCAGGCGGCGATGAGTTCCGCCGTGGCAATAGGGAGGGGGAAAGCG
AAAGTCCCGGAAAGGAGCTGACAGGTGGTGGCAATGCCCCAACCAGTGGGGGTTGCGTCAGCAAACACAG
TGCACACCACGCCACGTTGCCTGACAACGGGCCACAACTCCTCATAAAGAGACAGCAACCAGGATTTATA
CAAGGAGGAGAAAATGAAAGCCATACGGGAAGCAATAGCATGATACAAAGGCATTAAAGCAGCGTATCCA
CATAGCGTAAAAGGAGCAACATAGTTAAGAATACCAGTCAATCTTTCACAAATTTTGTAATCCAGAGGTT
GATTGTCGACTTAACGCGTAAGATGAATTCTCCTTCCCAACTATCGTCCTTTCCACAAGATATATAAAGC
CAAGAAATCGAAATACTTTCAAGTTACGGACTAGTTCATTACTAGGATGAGCTCTCCGGCTCGGACGCGT
GCAGTAGGAGGCCGCCGCCGCCGCCGCTGCTGGACTTGTGCTTCTTCAACAGCTGCGTGATTTTCTCGTC
GTCCGAGTTGGGATCCAGAGGCTTATTGTAGTCGTCGTCCTCTTCCTCGTTCTCCGAGGCCCCCTTGAGG
CGCTCTGTCTCCGAGTCCTGCTTCTTCTTGGCCGTGGCCATCTCGGCAGCGTGCTTCTTCCTCCACTTGG
TCCGGCGGTTCTGGAACCAGACCTTGACCTGACTCTCTGTCATCCCCAACGAATAGGCCAAACGAGCCCT
CTCGGGCCCCGCCAAGTATTTTGTTTGTTCGAAAGTCTTCTCCAGGGCGAAGATCTGCTGTCCGGAAAAA
GTGGGTCTCGTGTGTTTTCTCTTCCCGTCTTTGTCCAACAAAATGGATCCTTGATGAGGGGTACAGGCCA
GGCGTGCGTCCCTCCAGGGCGGGCTCTGCATCACTCCGGGCCAGAAGATGGGCGTCCGGCCAGGCAGCTC
AGCCAGCGGCTTGGGGTACCGGCCCACGGCGGCCACGGCCGCGGCGCTGGGGCTGAAGTAGAGCCCGGGC
GGCGGCGGCGGCGGGCTCAGGCTGCTAAAGCGTGGCAGTCCGGCCAGCAGCCCCGCCGGGGATGAGGCGG
CGGCTGCGGCCGCGGCAGCAGCCGCGGCGGCGGCAGAGGCGGAGGAGGCAGAGGCGGACGAGGAAGAGGA
GGAGGAGGAACCGGAGGGCGAGGCGGAGGGCAGGGCGGCCCCCGAGGCCACGGGCATGGAGGGCCGGCTC
AGGATATCGTTGATGCCGTGTGGGGTGGCGGCCGAGAGCTGCTGCGGGGGGCTGCCGAGGGATGAGAGCC
CCCCCGTGGCCGGGGGCTTCAGGCCGCCTGGGTTGTGGGTGCCCAGAGGCGGGGAGGGCGACGAGGAGGA
CGACGACGAGGACGAGGAGGAGGGGGGGCCGGCAGGCAGCGGGGGATACGCGGCAGGGTACAGCGGGGTC
TTCATCTCGGCCATGCTGTGCAGGGCGGCCAGGGGAGGGCTGCTGAGCAGGAATGCGCTCTGCCGGGTGC
CCTCCATTGCCCCCACCGCTAACATGGTGGCGGTGCTAGCCTCACGACACCTGAAATGGAAGAAAAAAAC
TTTGAACCACTGTCTGAGGCTTGAGAATGAACCAAGATCCAAACTCAAAAAGGGCAAATTCCAAGGAGAA
TTACATCAAGTGCCAAGCTGGCCTAACTTCAGTCTCCACCCACTCAGTGTGGGGAAACTCCATCGCATAA
AACCCCTCCCCCCAACCTAAAGACGACGTACTCCAAAAGCTCGAGAACTAATCGAGGTGCCTGGACGGCG
CCCGGTACTCCGTGGAGTCACATGAAGCGACGGCTGAGGACGGAAAGGCCCTTTTCCTTTGTGTGGGTGA
CTCACCCGCCCGCTCTCCCGAGCGCCGCGTCCTCCATTTTGAGCTCCCTGCAGCAGGGCCGGGAAGCGGC
CATCTTTCCGCTCACGCAACTGGTGCCGACCGGGCCAGCCTTGCCGCCCAGGGCGGGGCGATACACGGCG
GCGCGAGGCCAGGCACCAGAGCAGGCCGGCCAGCTTGAGACTACCCCCGTCCGATTCTCGGTGGCCGCGC
TCGCAGGCCCCGCCTCGCCGAACATGTGCGCTGGGACGCACGGGCCCCGTCGCCGCCCGCGGCCCCAAAA
ACCGAAATACCAGTGTGCAGATCTTGGCCCGCATTTACAAGACTATCTTGCCAGAAAAAAAGCGTCGCAG
CAGGTCATCAAAAATTTTAAATGGCTAGAGACTTATCGAAAGCAGCGAGACAGGCGCGAAGGTGCCACCA
GATTCGCACGCGGCGGCCCCAGCGCCCAGGCCAGGCCTCAACTCAAGCACGAGGCGAAGGGGCTCCTTAA
GCGCAAGGCCTCGAACTCTCCCACCCACTTCCAACCCGAAGCTCGGGATCAAGAATCACGTACTGCAGCC
AGGTGGAAGTAATTCAAGGCACGCAAGGGCCATAACCCGTAAAGAGGCCAGGCCCGCGGGAACCACACAC
GGCACTTACCTGTGTTCTGGCGGCAAACCCGTTGCGAAAAAGAACGTTCACGGCGACTACTGCACTTATA
TACGGTTCTCCCCCACCCTCGGGAAAAAGGCGGAGCCAGTACACGACATCACTTTCCCAGTTTACCCCGC
GCCACCTTCTCTAGGCACCGGTTCAATTGCCGACCCCTCCCCCCAACTTCTCGGGGACTGTGGGCGATGT
GCGCTCTGCCCACTGACGGGCACCGGAGCCAATTCCCACTCCTTTCAAGACCTAGAAGGTCCATTAGCTG
CAAAGATTCCTCTCTGTTTAAAACTTTATCCATCTTTGCACCTGCAGGCCTCGAGCCGGCGCCAAAGTGG
ATCTCTGCTGTCCCTGTAATAAACCCGAAAATTTTGAATTTTTGTAATTTGTTTTTGTAATTCTTTAGTT
TGTATGTCTGTTGCTATTATGTCTACTATTCTTTCCCCTGCACTGTACCCCCCAATCCCCCCTTTTCTTT
TAAAATTGTGGATGAATACTGCCATTTGTCTCAAGATCTAGAATTCGTTAACTGGCACCGGGCTTGCGGG
TCATGCACCAGGTGCGCGGTCCTTCGGGCACCTCGACGTCGGCGGTGACGGTGAAGCCGAGCCGCTCGTA
GAAGGGGAGGTTGCGGGGCGCGGAGGTCTCCAGGAAGGCGGGCACCCCGGCGCGCTCGGCCGCCTCCACT
CCGGGGAGCACGACGGCGCTGCCCAGACCCTTGCCCTGGTGGTCGGGCGAGACGCCGACGGTGGCCAGGA
ACCACGCGGGCTCCTTGGGCCGGTGCGGCGCCAGGAGGCCTTCCATCTGTTGCTGCGCGGCCAGCCGGGA
ACCGCTCAACTCGGCCATGCGCGGGCCGATCTCGGCGAACACCGCCCCCGCTTCGACGCTCTCCGGCGTG
GTCCAGACCGCCACGGCGGCGCCGTCGTCCGCGACCCACACCTTGCCGATGTCGAGCCCGACGCGCGTGA
GGAAGAGTTCTTGCAGCTCGGTGACCCGCTCGATGTGGCGGTCCGGATCGACGGTGTGGCGCGTGGCGGG
GTAGTCGGCGAACGCGGCGGCGAGGGTGCGTACGGCCCTGGGGACGTCGTCGCGGGTGGCGAGGCGCACC
GTGGGCTTGTACTCGGTCATGGTAAGCTCCGGTGGTACCTCTAGAAAGCTTTTTGCAAAAGCCTAGGCCT
CCAAAAAAGCCTCCTCACTACTTCTGGAATAGCTCAGAGGCCGAGGCGGCCTCGGCCTCTGCATAAATAA
AAAAAATTAGTCAGCCATGGGGCGGAGAATGGGCGGAACTGGGCGGAGTTAGGGGCGGGATGGGCGGAGT
TAGGGGCGGGACTATGGTTGCTGACTAATTGAGACGCATGCTTTGCATACTTCTGCCTGCTGGGGAGCCT
GGGGACTTTCCACACCTGGTTGCTGACTAATTGAGATGCAATGCATGGGTCCCCTCGGGGTTGGGAGGTG
GGTCTGAAACGATAATGGTGAATATCCCTGCCTAACTCTATTCACTATAGAAAGTACAGCAAAAACTATT
CTTAAACCTACCAAGCCTCCTACTATCATTATGAATAATTTTATATACCACAGCCAATTTGTTATGTTAA
ACCAATTCCACAAACTTGCCCATTTATCTAATTCCAATAATTCTTGTTCATTCTTTTCTTGCTGGTTTTG
CGATTCTTCAATTAAGGAGTGTATTAAGCTTGTGTAATTGTTAATTTCTCTGTCCCACTCCATCCAGGTC
GTGTGATTCCAAATCTGTTCCAGAGATTTATTACTCCAACTAGCATTCCAAGGCACAGCAGTGGTGCAAA
TGAGTTTTCCAGAGCAACCCCAAATCCCCAGGAGCTGTTGATCCTTTAGGTATCTTTCCACAGCCAGGAT
TCTTGCCTGGAGCTGCTTGATGCCCCAGACTGTGAGTTGCAACAGATGCTGTTGCGCCTCAATAGCCCTC
AGCAAATTGTTCTGCTGCTGCACTATACCAGACAATAATTGTCTGGCCTGTACCGTCAGCGTCATTGACG
CTGCGCCCATAGTGCTTCCTGCTGCTCCCAAGAACCCAAGGAACAAAGCTCCTATTCCCACTGCTCTTTT
TTCTCTCTGCACCACTCTTCTCTTTGCCTTGGTGGGTGCTACTCCTAATGGTTCAATTTTTACTACTTTA
TATTTATATAATTCACTTCTCCAATTGTCCCTCATATCTCCTCCTCCAGGTCTGAAGATCAGCGGCCGCT
TGCTGTGCGGTGGTCTTACTTTTGTTTTGCTCTTCCTCTATCTTGTCTAAAGCTTCCTTGGTGTCTTTTA
TCTCTATCCTTTGATGCACACAATAGAGGGTTGCTACTGTATTATATAATGATCTAAGTTCTTCTGATCC
TGTCTGAAGGGATGGTTGTAGCTGTCCCAGTATTTGTCTACAGCCTTCTGATGTTTCTAACAGGCCAGGA
TTAACTGCGAATCGTTCTAGCTCCCTGCTTGCCCATACTATATGTTTTAATTTATATTTTTTCTTTCCCC
CTGGCCTTAACCGAATTTTTTCCCATCGCGATCTAATTCTCCCCCGCTTAATACTGACGCTCTCGCACCC
ATCTCTCTCCTTCTAGCCTCCGCTAGTCAAAATTTTTGGCGTACTCACCAGTCGCCGCCCCTCGCCTCTT
GCCGTGCGCGCTTCAGCAAGCCGAGTCCTGCGTCGAGAGAGCTCCTCTGGTTTCCCTTTCGCTTTCAAGT
CCCTGTTCGGGCGCCACTGCTAGAGATTTTCCACACTGACTAAAAGGGTCTGAGGGATCTCTAGTTACCA
GAGTCACACAACAGACGGGCACACACTACTTGAAGCACTCAAGGCAAGCTTTATTGAGGCTTAAGCAGTG
GGTTCCCTAGTTAGCCAGAGAGCTCCCAGGCTCAGATCTGGTCTAACCAGAGAGACCCGTTTATGTATCG
AGCTAGGCACTTAAATACAATATCTCTGCAATGCGGCAATTCAGTGGTTCGTCCAATCCATGTCAGACCC
GTCTGTTGCCTTCCTAATAAGGCACGATCGTACCACCTTACTTCCACCAATCGGCATGCACGGTGCTTTT
TCTCTCCTTGTAAGGCATGTTGCTAACTCATCGTTACCATGTTGCAAGACTACAAGAGTA
