>Addgene plasmid #144226 | TFORF2750 | depositor partial sequence | sequence record 284793 | Insert
ACCGCCACCATGTTAGCGGTGGGGGCAATGGAGGGCACCCGGCAGAGCGCATTCCTGCTCAGCAGCCCTC
CCCTGGCCGCCCTGCACAGCATGGCCGAGATGAAGACCCCGCTGTACCCTGCCGCGTATCCCCCGCTGCC
TGCCGGCCCCCCCTCCTCCTCGTCCTCGTCGTCGTCCTCCTCGTCGCCCTCCCCGCCTCTGGGCACCCAC
AACCCAGGCGGCCTGAAGCCCCCGGCCACGGGGGGGCTCTCATCCCTCGGCAGCCCCCCGCAGCAGCTCT
CGGCCGCCACCCCACACGGCATCAACGATATCCTGAGCCGGCCCTCCATGCCCGTGGCCTCGGGGGCCGC
CCTGCCCTCCGCCTCGCCCTCCGGTTCCTCCTCCTCCTCTTCCTCGTCCGCCTCTGCCTCCTCCGCCTCT
GCCGCCGCCGCGGCTGCTGCCGCGGCCGCAGCCGCCGCCTCATCCCCGGCGGGGCTGCTGGCCGGACTGC
CACGCTTTAGCAGCCTGAGCCCGCCGCCGCCGCCGCCCGGGCTCTACTTCAGCCCCAGCGCCGCGGCCGT
GGCCGCCGTGGGCCGGTACCCCAAGCCGCTGGCTGAGCTGCCTGGCCGGACGCCCATCTTCTGGCCCGGA
GTGATGCAGAGCCCGCCCTGGAGGGACGCACGCCTGGCCTGTACCCCTCATCAAGGATCCATTTTGTTGG
ACAAAGACGGGAAGAGAAAACACACGAGACCCACTTTTTCCGGACAGCAGATCTTCGCCCTGGAGAAGAC
TTTCGAACAAACAAAATACTTGGCGGGGCCCGAGAGGGCTCGTTTGGCCTATTCGTTGGGGATGACAGAG
AGTCAGGTCAAGGTCTGGTTCCAGAACCGCCGGACCAAGTGGAGGAAGAAGCACGCTGCCGAGATGGCCA
CGGCCAAGAAGAAGCAGGACTCGGAGACAGAGCGCCTCAAGGGGGCCTCGGAGAACGAGGAAGAGGACGA
CGACTACAATAAGCCTCTGGATCCCAACTCGGACGACGAGAAAATCACGCAGCTGTTGAAGAAGCACAAG
TCCAGCAGCGGCGGCGGCGGCGGCCTCCTACTGCACGCGTCCGAGCCGGAGAGCTCATCCTAGTAATGAA
CTAGTCCGTAACTTGAAAGTATTTCGATTTCTTGGCTTTATATATCTTGTGGAAAGGACGATAGTTGGGA
AGGAGAATTCATCTT
