>Addgene plasmid #144226 | TFORF2750 | depositor partial sequence | sequence record 284794 | Barcode
TAGTTGGGAAGGAGAATTCATCTT
